>Addgene plasmid #72460 | pJK616 | depositor full sequence | sequence record 133770 | pJK616 sequence 5840 bps
TGGCGAATGGG
[124 nt withheld, positions 12-135]
C
[91 nt withheld, positions 137-227]
A
[49 nt withheld, positions 229-277]
CCTTTGACGTTGGAGTCCACGTTCTTT
[37 nt withheld, positions 305-341]
ACCCTATCTCGGTCTATTCTTTTGATTTATAAGGGATTTTGCCGATTTCGGCCTATTGGTTAAAAAATGA
GCTGATTTAACAAAAATTTAACGCGAATTTTAACAAAATATTAACGTTTACAATTTCAGGTGGCACTTTT
CGGGGAAATGTGCGCGGAACCCCTATTTGTTTATTTTTCTAAATACATTCAAATATGTATCCGCTCATGA
ATTAATTCTTAGAAAAACTCATCGAGCATCAAATGAAACTGCAATTTATTCATATCAGGATTATCAATAC
CATATTTTTGAAAAAGCCGTTTCTGTAATGAAGGAGAAAACTCACCGAGGCAGTTCCATAGGATGGCAAG
ATCCTGGTATCGGTCTGCGATTCCGACTCGTCCAACATCAATACAACCTATTAATTTCCCCTCGTCAAAA
ATAAGGTTATCAAGTGAGAAATCACCATGAGTGACGACTGAATCCGGTGAGAATGGCAAAAGTTTATGCA
TTTCTTTCCAGACTTGTTCAACAGGCCAGCCATTACGCTCGTCATCAAAATCACTCGCATCAACCAAACC
GTTATTCATTCGTGATTGCGCCTGAGCGAGACGAAATACGCGATCGCTGTTAAAAGGACAATTACAAACA
GGAATCGAATGCAACCGGCGCAGGAACACTGCCAGCGCATCAACAATATTTTCACCTGAATCAGGATATT
CTTCTAATACCTGGAATGCTGTTTTCCCGGGGATCGCAGTGGTGAGTAACCATGCATCATCAGGAGTACG
GATAAAATGCTTGATGGTCGGAAGAGGCATAAATTCCGTCAGCCAGTTTAGTCTGACCATCTCATCTGTA
ACATCATTGGCAACGCTACCTTTGCCATGTTTCAGAAACAACTCTGGCGCATCGGGCTTCCCATACAATC
GATAGATTGTCGCACCTGATTGCCCGACATTATCGCGAGCCCATTTATACCCATATAAATCAGCATCCAT
GTTGGAATTTAATCGCGGCCTAGAGCAAGACGTTTCCCGTTGAATATGGCTCATAACACCCCTTGTATTA
CTGTTTATGTAAGCAGACAGTTTTATTGTTCATGACCAAAATCCCTTAACGTGAGTTTTCGTTCCACTGA
GCGTCAGACCCCGTAGAAAAGATCAAAGGATCTTCTTGAGATCCTTTTTTTCTGCGCGTAATCTGCTGCT
TGCAAACAAAAAAACCACCGCTACCAGCGGTGGTTTGTTTGCCGGATCAAGAGCTACCAACTCTTTTTCC
GAAGGTAACTGGCTTCAGCAGAGCGCAGATACCAAATACTGTCCTTCTAGTGTAGCCGTAGTTAGGCCAC
CACTTCAAGAACTCTGTAGCACCGCCTACATACCTCGCTCTGCTAATCCTGTTACCAGTGGCTGCTGCCA
GTGGCGATAAGTCGTGTCTTACCGGGTTGGACTCAAGACGATAGTTACCGGATAAGGCGCAGCGGTCGGG
CTGAACGGGGGGTTCGTGCACACAGCCCAGCTTGGAGCGAACGACCTACACCGAACTGAGATACCTACAG
CGTGAGCTATGAGAAAGCGCCACGCTTCCCGAAGGGAGAAAGGCGGACAGGTATCCGGTAAGCGGCAGGG
TCGGAACAGGAGAGCGCACGAGGGAGCTTCCAGGGGGAAACGCCTGGTATCTTTATAGTCCTGTCGGGTT
TCGCCACCTCTGACTTGAGCGTCGATTTTTGTGATGCTCGTCAGGGGGGCGGAGCCTATGGAAAAACGCC
AGCAACGCGGCCTTTTTACGGTTCCTGGCCTTTTGCTGGCCTTTTGCTCACATGTTCTTTCCTGCGTTAT
CCCCTGATTCTGTGGATAACCGTATTACCGCCTTTGAGTGAGCTGATACCGCTCGCCGCAGCCGAACGAC
CGAGCGCAGCGAGTCAGTGAGCGAGGAAGCGGAAGAGCGCCTGATGCGGTATTTTCTCCTTACGCATCTG
TGCGGTATTTCACACCGCATATATGGTGCACTCTCAGTACAATCTGCTCTGATGCCGCATAGTTAAGCCA
GTATACACTCCGCTATCGCTACGTGACTGGGTCATGGCTGCGCCCCGACACCCGCCAACACCCGCTGACG
CGCCCTGACGGGCTTGTCTGCTCCCGGCATCCGCTTACAGACAAGCTGTGACCGTCTCCGGGAGCTGCAT
GTGTCAGAGGTTTTCACCGTCATCACCGAAACGCGCGAGGCAGCTGCGGTAAAGCTCATCAGCGTGGTCG
TGAAGCGATTCACAGATGTCTGCCTGTTCATCCGCGTCCAGCTCGTTGAGTTTCTCCAGAAGCGTTAATG
TCTGGCTTCTGATAAAGCGGGCCATGTTAAGGGCGGTTTTTTCCTGTTTGGTCACTGATGCCTCCGTGTA
AGGGGGATTTCTGTTCATGGGGGTAATGATACCGATGAAACGAGAGAGGATGCTCACGATACGGGTTACT
GATGATGAACATGCCCGGTTACTGGAACGTTGTGAGGGTAAACAACTGGCGGTATGGATGCGGCGGGACC
AGAGAAAAATCACTCAGGGTCAATGCCAGCGCTTCGTTAATACAGATGTAGGTGTTCCACAGGGTAGCCA
GCAGCATCCTGCGATGCAGATCCGGAACATAATGGTGCAGGGCGCTGACTTCCGCGTTTCCAGACTTTAC
GAAACACGGAAACCGAAGACCATTCATGTTGTTGCTCAGGTCGCAGACGTTTTGCAGCAGCAGTCGCTTC
ACGTTCGCTCGCGTATCGGTGATTCATTCTGCTAACCAGTAAGGCAACCCCGCCAGCCTAGCCGGGTCCT
CAACGACAGGAGCACGATCATGCGCACCCGTGGGGCCGCCATGCCGGCGATAATGGCCTGCTTCTCGCCG
AAACGTTTGGTGGCGGGACCAGTGACGAAGGCTTGAGCGAGGGCGTGCAAGATTCCGAATACCGCAAGCG
ACAGGCCGATCATCGTCGCGCTCCAGCGAAAGCGGTCCTCGCCGAAAATGACCCAGAGCGCTGCCGGCAC
CTGTCCTACGAGTTGCATGATAAAGAAGACAGTCATAAGTGCGGCGACGATAGTCATGCCCCGCGCCCAC
CGGAAGGAGCTGACTGGGTTGAAGGCTCTCAAGGGCATCGGTCGAGATCCCGGTGCCTAATGAGTGAGCT
AACTTACATTAATTGCGTTGCGCTCACTGCCCGCTTTCCAGTCGGGAAACCTGTCGTGCCAGCTGCATTA
ATGAATCGGCCAACGCGCGGGGAGAGGCGGTTTGCGTATTGGGCGCCAGGGTGGTTTTTCTTTTCACCAG
TGAGACGGGCAACAGCTGATTGCCCTTCACCGCCTGGCCCTGAGAGAGTTGCAGCAAGCGGTCCACGCTG
GTTTGCCCCAGCAGGCGAAAATCCTGTTTGATGGTGGTTAACGGCGGGATATAACATGAGCTGTCTTCGG
TATCGTCGTATCCCACTACCGAGATATCCGCACCAACGCGCAGCCCGGACTCGGTAATGGCGCGCATTGC
GCCCAGCGCCATCTGATCGTTGGCAACCAGCATCGCAGTGGGAACGATGCCCTCATTCAGCATTTGCATG
GTTTGTTGAAAACCGGACATGGCACTCCAGTCGCCTTCCCGTTCCGCTATCGGCTGAATTTGATTGCGAG
TGAGATATTTATGCCAGCCAGCCAGACGCAGACGCGCCGAGACAGAACTTAATGGGCCCGCTAACAGCGC
GATTTGCTGGTGACCCAATGCGACCAGATGCTCCACGCCCAGTCGCGTACCGTCTTCATGGGAGAAAATA
ATACTGTTGATGGGTGTCTGGTCAGAGACATCAAGAAATAACGCCGGAACATTAGTGCAGGCAGCTTCCA
CAGCAATGGCATCCTGGTCATCCAGCGGATAGTTAATGATCAGCCCACTGACGCGTTGCGCGAGAAGATT
GTGCACCGCCGCTTTACAGGCTTCGACGCCGCTTCGTTCTACCATCGACACCACCACGCTGGCACCCAGT
TGATCGGCGCGAGATTTAATCGCCGCGACAATTTGCGACGGCGCGTGCAGGGCCAGACTGGAGGTGGCAA
CGCCAATCAGCAACGACTGTTTGCCCGCCAGTTGTTGTGCCACGCGGTTGGGAATGTAATTCAGCTCCGC
CATCGCCGCTTCCACTTTTTCCCGCGTTTTCGCAGAAACGTGGCTGGCCTGGTTCACCACGCGGGAAACG
GTCTGATAAGAGACACCGGCATACTCTGCGACATCGTATAACGTTACTGGTTTCACATTCACCACCCTGA
ATTGACTCTCTTCCGGGCGCTATCATGCCATACCGCGAAAGGTTTTGCGCCATTCGATGGTGTCCGGGAT
CTCGACGCTCTCCCTTATGCGACTCCTGCATTAGGAAGCAGCCCAGTAGTAGGTTGAGGCCGTTGAGCAC
CGCCGCCGCAAGGAATGGTGCATGCAAGGAGATGGCGCCCAACAGTCCCCCGGCCACGGGGCCTGCCACC
ATACCCACGCCGAAACAAGCGCTCATGAGCCCGAAGTGGCGAGCCCGATCTTCCCCATCGGTGATGTCGG
CGATATAGGCGCCAGCAACCGCACCTGTGGCGCCGGTGATGCCGGCCACGATGCGTCCGGCGTAGAGGAT
CGAGATCTCGATCCCGCGAAATTAATACGACTCACTATAGGGGAATTGTGAGCGGATAACAATTCCCCTC
TAGAAATAATTTTGTTTAACTTTAAGAAGGAGATATACCATGGGCAGCAGCCATCATCATCATCATCACA
GCAGCGGCCTGGTGCCGCGCGGCAGCCATATGCGTCCGCTGGTGATTATCCTTATGGGCAGCAGTTCAGA
TATGGGTCACGCCGAGAAAATTGCGTCTGAATTGAAAACTTTTGGTATTGAGTATGCCATTCGCATCGGC
TCCGCGCATAAAACAGCGGAGCATGTAGTGTCTATGCTGAAAGAATATGAAGCTTTGGACCGTCCTAAAC
TGTACATCACGATCGCTGGGCGTAGTAACGCTTTATCAGGCTTTGTTGATGGCTTCGTCAAAGGTGCAAC
CATTGCCTGCCCACCGCCAAGCGATAGCTTCGCCGGCGCCGACATTTATTCTTCGTTACGGATGCCGAGC
GGGATTAGTCCGGCACTGGTTCTTGAACCGAAAAATGCGGCACTCCTGGCGGCTCGTATTTTTTCACTGT
ACGATAAAGAAATCGCAGATTCGGTCAAATCCTATATGGAATCCAATGCGCAGAAAATTATCGAAGACGA
TTCGAAACTGAAACGCTGAATTCAGCGTTTCAGTTTCTTGTCGACGGAGCTCGAATTCGAGCTCCGTCGA
CAAGCTTGCGGCCGCACTCGAGCACCACCACCACCACCACTGAGATCCGGCTGCTAACAAAGCCCGAAAG
GAAGCTGAGTTGGCTGCTGCCACCGCTGAGCAATAACTAGCATAACCCCTTGGGGCCTCTAAACGGGTCT
TGAGGGGTTTTTTGCTGAAAGGAGGAACTATATCCGGAT
Features (pLannotate 1.2.2; 21 found; start..end, strand, type, name):
     12..467     +  rep_origin     f1 ori (sequence partly withheld): f1 bacteriophage origin of replication; arrow indicates direction of (+) strand synthesis
    494..551     +  promoter       AmpR promoter (fragment): bla
    560..1375    -  CDS            KanR: aminoglycoside phosphotransferase; aph(3')-Ia; confers resistance to kanamycin in bacteria or G418 (Geneticin®) in eukaryotes
   1497..2085    +  rep_origin     ori: high-copy-number ColE1/pMB1/pBR322/pUC origin of replication
   2271..2413    -  misc_feature   bom: basis of mobility region from pBR322
   2515..2706    -  CDS            rop: Rop protein, which maintains plasmids at low copy number; rop
   2723..3103    +  CDS            YPB1_ECOLX: Protein predicted: Swiss-Prot protein existence level 4. From Escherichia coli.
   3175..3466    -  CDS            TcR (fragment): tetracycline efflux protein; tet; confers resistance to tetracycline
   3481..3502    -  protein_bind   CAP binding site: CAP binding activates transcription in the presence of cAMP. E. coli catabolite activator protein
   3515..4597    -  CDS            lacI: lac repressor; lacI; The lac repressor binds to the lac operator to inhibit transcription in E. coli. This inhibition can be relieved by adding lactose or isopropyl-β-D-thiogalactopyranoside (IPTG).
   4598..4675    -  promoter       lacI promoter: lacI
   4683..4962    -  CDS            TcR (fragment): tetracycline efflux protein; tet; confers resistance to tetracycline
   4984..5002    +  promoter       T7 promoter: promoter for bacteriophage T7 RNA polymerase
   5003..5027    +  protein_bind   lac operator: The lac repressor binds to the lac operator to inhibit transcription in E. coli. This inhibition can be relieved by adding lactose or isopropyl-β-D-thiogalactopyranoside (IPTG). lac repressor encoded by lacI
   5042..5064    +  RBS            RBS: efficient ribosome binding site from bacteriophage T7 gene 10 (Olins and Rangwala, 1989)
   5083..5099    +  CDS            capTEV™ (fragment): composite tag for in vivo biotinylation, TEV protease cleavage, and 6xHis tagging
   5110..5127    +  CDS            thrombin site: thrombin recognition and cleavage site
   5131..5607    +  CDS            purE: PURE_TREDE - Experimental evidence at protein level: Swiss-Prot protein existence level 1. Catalyzes the reversible conversion of 5-aminoimidazole ribonucleotide (AIR) and CO(2) to 4-carboxy-5-aminoimidazole ribonucleotide (CAIR). Does not accept N5-carboxyaminoimidazole ribonucleotide (N5-CAIR) as a substrate. From Treponema denticola (strain ATCC 35405 / DSM 14222 / CIP 103919 / JCM 8153 / KCTC 15104).
   5684..5701    +  CDS            9xHis (fragment): 9xHis affinity tag
   5711..5760    +  CDS            SET1 (fragment): solubility-enhancement tag derived from T7 phage gene 10B
   5768..5815    +  terminator     T7 terminator: transcription terminator for bacteriophage T7 RNA polymerase
