[The description below was written by a language model from this plasmid's Addgene catalogue record and pLannotate feature annotations shown in this document.]
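Description:
pJK616 is a bacterial expression plasmid built on the pET28a backbone (5,840 bp in total) for producing the PurE enzyme of Treponema denticola ATCC 35405 in E. coli with an N-terminal His6 tag, a product the depositor calls H6TdPurE2. It is selected with kanamycin through the aph(3')-Ia KanR gene and replicates from a ColE1/pMB1-type origin. The backbone also carries the bom region and rop gene, an f1 phage origin, and short remnants of pBR322 sequences such as tetracycline-resistance fragments, which have no functional role here. The catalogue lists the plasmid as high copy, although rop normally moderates copy number in pET vectors.

The purE open reading frame (also TDE0687) was inserted between the NdeI and XhoI sites, both of which are retained. Transcription comes from a T7 promoter with an adjacent lac operator, followed by the T7 gene 10 ribosome binding site, and ends at the T7 terminator. The plasmid-borne lacI gene supplies repressor, so expression requires a host that provides T7 RNA polymerase and is induced with IPTG. Upstream of the insert the vector contributes the His6 tag (annotated as a partial match to a composite tag) and a thrombin cleavage site, allowing metal-affinity purification and optional tag removal. A second His-tag sequence lies downstream of the insert, but the record describes only an N-terminal tag, so it is presumably not translated.

The encoded enzyme reversibly converts aminoimidazole ribonucleotide (AIR) and CO2 to CAIR and does not accept N5-CAIR as a substrate. The construct suits purification of the protein for biochemical study. The depositor notes that no conditions have been found under which the expressed protein survives a freeze-thaw cycle.
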