Addgene plasmid #72460: pJK616
Purpose: Produces Treponema denticola ATCC 35405 PurE with an N-terminal His6 tag (H6TdPurE2)
Depositing lab: T. J. Kappock. Depositing organization: Purdue University.
Backbone
  Vector backbone: pET28a
  Backbone size w/o insert (bp): 5369
  Total vector size (bp): 5840
  Vector type: Bacterial Expression
Growth in bacteria
  Bacterial resistance: Kanamycin, 50 μg/mL
  Growth temperature: 37°C
  Growth strain: DH5alpha
  Copy number: High Copy
Gene/Insert
  Gene/Insert name: phosphoribosylaminoimidazole carboxylase (alt names: purE; TDE0687; aminoimidazole ribonucleotide carboxylase)
  Species: Treponema denticola
  GenBank ID: NP_971299.1
  Promoter: T7
  Tag / fusion protein: His6 (N terminal on backbone)
  Cloning method: Restriction Enzyme; 5′ cloning site NdeI (not destroyed); 3′ cloning site XhoI (not destroyed)
  Sequencing primers: 5′ T7 promoter; 3′ T7 terminator
Terms and licenses: Academic/Nonprofit Terms; Industry Terms: Not Available to Industry
Depositor comments: We have not been able to find conditions for a successful freeze-thaw of the expressed protein product.
How to cite: pJK616 was a gift from T. J. Kappock (Addgene plasmid # 72460 ; http://n2t.net/addgene:72460 ; RRID:Addgene_72460)
