>Addgene plasmid #72460 | pJK616 | addgene partial sequence | sequence record 136183 | T7 5'-TAATACGACTCACTATAGGG-3'
AATAATTTTGTTTAACTTTAAGAAGGAGATATACCATGGGCAGCAGCCATCATCATCATCATCACAGCAG
CGGCCTGGTGCCGCGCGGCAGCCATATGCGTCCGCTGGTGATTATCCTTATGGGCAGCAGTTCAGATATG
GGTCACGCCGAGAAAATTGCGTCTGAATTGAAAACTTTTGGTATTGAGTATGCCATTCGCATCGGCTCCG
CGCATAAAACAGCGGAGCATGTAGTGTCTATGCTGAAAGAATATGAAGCTTTGGACCGTCCTAAACTGTA
CATCACGATCGCTGGGCGTAGTAACGCTTTATCAGGCTTTGTTGATGGCTTCGTCAAAGGTGCAACCATT
GCCTGCCCACCGCCAAGCGATAGCTTCGCCGGCGCCGACATTTATTCTTCGTTACGGATGCCGAGCGGGA
TTAGTCCGGCACTGGTTCTTGAACCGAAAAATGCGGCACTCCTGGCGGCTCGTATTTTTTCACTGTACGA
TAAAGAAATCGCAGATTCGGTCAAATCCTATATGGAATCCAATGCGCAGAAAATTATCGAAGACGATTCG
AAACTGAAACGCTGAATTCAGCGTTTCAGTTTCTTGTCGACGGA
