>Addgene plasmid #72460 | pJK616 | addgene partial sequence | sequence record 136704 | T7term 5'-GCTAGTTATTGCTCAGCGG-3'
CTCAGTGGTGGTGGTGGTGGTGCTCGAGTGCGGCCGCAAGCTTGTCGACGGAGCTCGAATTCGAGCTCCG
TCGACAAGAAACTGAAACGCTGAATTCAGCGTTTCAGTTTCGAATCGTCTTCGATAATTTTCTGCGCATT
GGATTCCATATAGGATTTGACCGAATCTGCGATTTCTTTATCGTACAGTGAAAAAATACGAGCCGCCAGG
AGTGCCGCATTTTTCGGTTCAAGAACCAGTGCCGGACTAATCCCGCTCGGCATCCGTAACGAAGAATAAA
TGTCGGCGCCGGCGAAGCTATCGCTTGGCGGTGGGCAGGCAATGGTTGCACCTTTGACGAAGCCATCAAC
AAAGCCTGATAAAGCGTTACTACGCCCAGCGATCGTGATGTACAGTTTAGGACGGTCCAAAGCTTCATAT
TCTTTCAGCATAGACACTACATGCTCCGCTGTTTTATGCGCGGAGCCGATGC
